>Addgene plasmid #98937 | pZa-tetO-csgAW-CmR | addgene full sequence | sequence record 197203 | Addgene NGS Result
GTGCAGAGTTACCGCCACCGTACTGGTAAATGTTCAGCTCAGAATTTGGGCCGCTATTATTACCGCCACC
ACCGTGGTTACCGCCGCCGCCGTACTGAGGAACAACACCTGCCAGAGCGCTACCGGAGAATACGATTGCT
GCAATTGCTGCTACTTTTAAAAGTTTCATGGTACCTTTCTCCTCTTTAATACCCAAATCCAAGAGGTGAA
TGGTAGAATTCGGTCAGTGCGTCCTGCTGATGTGCTCAGTATCTCTATCACTGATAGGGATGTCAATCTC
TATCACTGATAGGGACTCGAGAAGGCCCAGTCTTTCGACTGAGCCTTTCGTTTTATTTGATGCCTGGCAG
TTCCCTACTCTCGCATGGGGAGACCCCACACTACCATCGGCGCTACGGCGTTTCACTTCTGAGTTCGGCA
TGGGGTCAGGTGGGACCACCGCGCTACTGCCGCCAGGCATCTAGAGATATATGGTAGTAGTAAGTTAATT
TTCATTAACCACCACTACCAATCACCTCCTGGATTTGGGTGTCGACTGTGCTCAGTATCTCTATCACTGA
TAGGGATGTCAATCTCTATCACTGATAGGGAGGGCCCTTTGACGTCGATATCTGGCGAAAATGAGACGTT
GATCGGCACGTAAGAGGTTCCAACTTTCACCATAATGAAATAAGATCACTACCGGGCGTATTTTTTGAGT
TATCGAGATTTTCAGGAGCTAAGGAAGCTAAAATGGAGAAAAAAATCACTGGATATACCACCGTTGATAT
ATCCCAATGGCATCGTAAAGAACATTTTGAGGCATTTCAGTCAGTTGCTCAATGTACCTATAACCAGACC
GTTCAGCTGGATATTACGGCCTTTTTAAAGACCGTAAAGAAAAATAAGCACAAGTTTTATCCGGCCTTTA
TTCACATTCTTGCCCGCCTGATGAATGCTCATCCGGAATTCCGTATGGCAATGAAAGACGGTGAGCTGGT
GATATGGGATAGTGTTCACCCTTGTTACACCGTTTTCCATGAGCAAACTGAAACGTTTTCATCGCTCTGG
AGTGAATACCACGACGATTTCCGGCAGTTTCTACACATATATTCGCAAGATGTGGCGTGTTACGGTGAAA
ACCTGGCCTATTTCCCTAAAGGGTTTATTGAGAATATGTTTTTCGTCTCAGCCAATCCCTGGGTGAGTTT
CACCAGTTTTGATTTAAACGTGGCCAATATGGACAACTTCTTCGCCCCCGTTTTCACCATGGGCAAATAT
TATACGCAAGGCGACAAGGTGCTGATGCCGCTGGCGATTCAGGTTCATCATGCCGTTTGTGATGGCTTCC
ATGTCGGCAGAATGCTTAATGAATTACAACAGTACTGCGATGAGTGGCAGGGCGGGGCGTAATTTGATAT
CGAGCTCGCTTGGACTCCTGTTGATAGATCCAGTAATGACCTCAGAACTCCATCTGGATTTGTTCAGAAC
GCTCGGTTGCCGCCGGGCGTTTTTTATTGGTGAGAATCCAAGCACTAGTAACAACTTATATCGTATGGGG
CTGACTTCAGGTGCTACATTTGAAGAGATAAATTGCACTGAAATCTAGAAATATTTTATCTGATTAATAA
GATGATCTTCTTGAGATCGTTTTGGTCTGCGCGTAATCTCTTGCTCTGAAAACGAAAAAACCGCCTTGCA
GGGCGGTTTTTCGAAGGTTCTCTGAGCTACCAACTCTTTGAACCGAGGTAACTGGCTTGGAGGAGCGCAG
TCACCAAAACTTGTCCTTTCAGTTTAGCCTTAACCGGCGCATGACTTCAAGACTAACTCCTCTAAATCAA
TTACCAGTGGCTGCTGCCAGTGGTGCTTTTGCATGTCTTTCCGGGTTGGACTCAAGACGATAGTTACCGG
ATAAGGCGCAGCGGTCGGACTGAACGGGGGGTTCGTGCATACAGTCCAGCTTGGAGCGAACTGCCTACCC
GGAACTGAGTGTCAGGCGTGGAATGAGACAAACGCGGCCATAACAGCGGAATGACACCGGTAAACCGAAA
GGCAGGAACAGGAGAGCGCACGAGGGAGCCGCCAGGGGGAAACGCCTGGTATCTTTATAGTCCTGTCGGG
TTTCGCCACCACTGATTTGAGCGTCAGATTTCGTGATGCTTGTCAGGGGGGCGGAGCCTATGGAAAAACG
GCTTTGCCGCGGCCCTCTCACTTCCCTGTTAAGTATCTTCCTGGCATCTTCCAGGAAATCTCCGCCCCGT
TCGTAAGCCATTTCCGCTCGCCGCAGTCGAACGACCGAGCGTAGCGAGTCAGTGAGCGAGGAAGCGGAAT
ATATCCCTAGGTCTAGGGCGGCGGATTTGTCCTACTCAGGAGAGCGTTCACCGACAAACAACAGATAAAA
CGAAAGGCCCAGTCTTTCGACTGAGCCTTTCGTTTTATTTGATGCCTCTAGCACGCGTTTACCAGTCATC
CCATTCTTTCCATTTACGCCACCAGTACTGATGAGCGGTCGCGTTGTTACCAAAGCCAACCTGAGTCACG
TTGACGGAGGAGTTAGATGCAGTCTGGTCAACTGCTGCACCGTTGCCACCACCGAACTGTTTAACCGTCA
TTTCAGAATTTTTGCCGTTCCACTGATCAAGAGTAGCGCTGTTACCGAAGCCACGTTGGGTCAGATCGAT
TGAGCTGTCATCTGAGCCCTGACCAACATCTGCACCATTACCGCCGCCATGCTGGGTAATAGTCAAGTCA
GAGTTACGGGCATCAGTTTGCAGAGCAA
Features (pLannotate 1.2.2; 11 found; start..end, strand, type, name):
    222..295     -  promoter       PLtetO-1 promoter: modified phage lambda PL promoter with tet operator sites (Lutz and Bujard, 1997)
    302..339     -  terminator     rrnB T1 terminator (fragment): transcription terminator T1 from the E. coli rrnB gene
    341..456     -  ncRNA          5S rRNA: Accession: RF00001 - 5S ribosomal RNA
    537..591     -  promoter       PLtetO-1 promoter (fragment): modified phage lambda PL promoter with tet operator sites (Lutz and Bujard, 1997)
    630..732     +  promoter       cat promoter: promoter of the E. coli cat gene encoding chloramphenicol acetyltransferase
    733..1392    +  CDS            CmR: chloramphenicol acetyltransferase; cat; confers resistance to chloramphenicol
   1413..1507    +  terminator     lambda t0 terminator: transcription terminator from phage lambda
   1621..2166    +  rep_origin     p15A ori: Plasmids containing the medium-copy-number p15A origin of replication can be propagated in E. coli cells that contain a second plasmid with the ColE1 origin.
   2254..2309    +  rep_origin     RSF ori (fragment): Plasmids containing the RSF 1030 origin of replication can be propagated in E. coli cells that contain additional plasmids with compatible origins.
   2335..2421    -  terminator     rrnB T1 terminator: Escherichia coli rrnB; transcription terminator T1 from the E. coli rrnB gene
   2652..169     -  CDS            csgA (fragment) (across the origin): CSGA_ECOLI - Experimental evidence at protein level: Swiss-Prot protein existence level 1. Curlin is the structural subunit of the curli fimbriae. Curli are coiled surface structures that assemble preferentially at growth temperatures below 37 degrees Celsius. Curli can bind to fibronectin. From Escherichia coli (strain K12).
