[The description below was written by a language model from this plasmid's Addgene catalogue record and pLannotate feature annotations shown in this document.]
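Description:
pZa-tetO-csgAW-CmR is a small bacterial expression plasmid (about 2.8 kb) built on the pZa-tetO-CmR backbone for use in E. coli. It replicates from a p15A origin, which gives low-to-medium copy number and is compatible with ColE1-type plasmids. It is selected with chloramphenicol through a chloramphenicol acetyltransferase gene driven by its native cat promoter and followed by the lambda t0 terminator. The annotation also picks up a short RSF origin fragment, which is probably a partial sequence match rather than a second functional origin.

The payload is csgAW, a 489 bp insert cloned between KpnI and MluI sites. It encodes the E. coli K-12 curli major subunit CsgA carrying a short tryptophan-rich peptide fused to its C terminus. CsgA is the secreted structural protein that self-assembles into extracellular curli amyloid fibres. According to the record's stated purpose, the added aromatic tag is meant to yield a conductive curli protein. In the feature table the csgA coding sequence spans the numbering origin on the reverse strand and is annotated only as a fragment, so the tag and part of the insert are not separately annotated. Directly upstream lies a PLtetO-1 promoter, a phage lambda PL derivative with tet operator sites, so expression is repressed by TetR and induced by tetracycline analogues in strains that supply the repressor. An rrnB T1 terminator sits downstream of the gene. A second partial PLtetO-1 copy, an rrnB T1 fragment and a 5S rRNA segment appear upstream of the promoter, and the record does not explain their role. The plasmid is suited to inducible production of secreted, genetically encoded conductive protein nanofibres from engineered bacteria.
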