Addgene plasmid #98937: pZa-tetO-csgAW-CmR
Purpose: Conductive Curli Protein csgAW
Depositing lab: Urartu Seker. Depositing organization: Bilkent University. Publication: Genetically encoded conductive protein nanofibers secreted by engineered cells. Kalyoncu E, Ahan RE, Ölmez TT, Şeker UÖŞ. RSC Adv. 2017, Issue 52. doi: 10.1039/C7RA06289C.
Backbone
  Vector backbone: pZa-tetO-CmR
  Backbone size w/o insert (bp): 2274
  Total vector size (bp): 2763
  Vector type: Bacterial Expression
Growth in bacteria
  Bacterial resistance: Chloramphenicol, 25 μg/mL
  Growth temperature: 37°C
  Growth strain: DH5alpha
  Copy number: Low Copy
Gene/Insert
  Gene/Insert name: csgAW
  Insert size (bp): 489
  GenBank ID: NC_000913.3
  Tag / fusion protein: WWRKWKEWDDW (C terminal on insert)
  Cloning method: Restriction Enzyme; 5′ cloning site KpnI (not destroyed); 3′ cloning site MluI (not destroyed)
  Sequencing primers: 5′ TGGTGAAAGTTGGAACCTCTT
Terms and licenses: Academic/Nonprofit Terms; Industry Terms: Not Available to Industry
How to cite: pZa-tetO-csgAW-CmR was a gift from Urartu Seker (Addgene plasmid # 98937 ; http://n2t.net/addgene:98937 ; RRID:Addgene_98937)
