>Addgene plasmid #98937 | pZa-tetO-csgAW-CmR | depositor partial sequence | sequence record 181316 | csgAW gene
ATGAAACTTTTAAAAGTAGCAGCAATTGCAGCAATCGTATTCTCCGGTAGCGCTCTGGCAGGTGTTGTTC
CTCAGTACGGCGGCGGCGGTAACCACGGTGGTGGCGGTAATAATAGCGGCCCAAATTCTGAGCTGAACAT
TTACCAGTACGGTGGCGGTAACTCTGCACTTGCTCTGCAAACTGATGCCCGTAACTCTGACTTGACTATT
ACCCAGCATGGCGGCGGTAATGGTGCAGATGTTGGTCAGGGCTCAGATGACAGCTCAATCGATCTGACCC
AACGTGGCTTCGGTAACAGCGCTACTCTTGATCAGTGGAACGGCAAAAATTCTGAAATGACGGTTAAACA
GTTCGGTGGTGGCAACGGTGCTGCAGTTGACCAGACTGCATCTAACTCCTCCGTCAACGTGACTCAGGTT
GGCTTTGGTAACAACGCGACCGCTCATCAGTACTGGTGGCGTAAATGGAAAGAATGGGATGACTGGTAA
